Addgene plasmid #74925: pHR-PP7-2xmCherry-CAAX
Purpose: Expresses PP7-2xmCherry-CAAX
Depositing lab: Marvin Tanenbaum. Depositing organization: Hubrecht Institute. Publication: Dynamics of Translation of Single mRNA Molecules In Vivo. Yan X, Hoek TA, Vale RD, Tanenbaum ME. Cell. 2016 May 5;165(4):976-89. doi: 10.1016/j.cell.2016.04.034. PubMed 27153498.
Backbone
  Vector backbone: pHR
  Vector type: Mammalian Expression, Lentiviral
Growth in bacteria
  Bacterial resistance: Ampicillin, 100 μg/mL
  Growth temperature: 37°C
  Growth strain: NEB Stable
  Copy number: Unknown
Gene/Insert
  Gene/Insert name: PP7-2xmCherry-CAAX
Terms and licenses: Academic/Nonprofit Terms; Industry Terms: Not Available to Industry
How to cite: pHR-PP7-2xmCherry-CAAX was a gift from Marvin Tanenbaum (Addgene plasmid # 74925 ; http://n2t.net/addgene:74925 ; RRID:Addgene_74925)
