[The description below was written by a language model from this plasmid's Addgene catalogue record and pLannotate feature annotations shown in this document.]
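Description:
pHR-PP7-2xmCherry-CAAX is an HIV-1-based lentiviral transfer plasmid on the pHR backbone, intended for mammalian expression either by transfection or after packaging into lentiviral particles. It is propagated in E. coli through a high-copy ColE1/pUC-type origin and selected with ampicillin (AmpR, β-lactamase). The backbone also carries pBR322 remnants (fragments of TcR, bom and rop) and an SV40 promoter–gpt–SV40 small t intron/poly(A) cassette outside the viral region; gpt is annotated only as fragments, so its functionality is unclear. The viral portion comprises a truncated 5' LTR, the Ψ packaging signal with a partial gag sequence, the RRE for Rev-dependent nuclear export, the cPPT/CTS, and a self-inactivating ΔU3 3' LTR. No WPRE and no mammalian selection marker are annotated within the LTRs.

The payload is a single fusion reading frame: the bacteriophage PP7 coat protein, which binds PP7 RNA hairpins, followed by mCherry, a GB1 domain that appears to act as a spacer, and a second mCherry. The C-terminal CAAX motif named in the title is a prenylation signal that anchors proteins to membranes. It is not itself annotated, and the short Twin-Strep-tag and superfolder GFP matches near the mCherry copies are probably linker-sequence hits. Upstream of the fusion lie an SV40 early promoter and only a short SFFV promoter fragment, so expression appears to be SV40-driven. Consistent with the associated work on imaging translation of single mRNAs in living cells, such a protein would tether PP7-hairpin-tagged transcripts to the membrane and label them red. The two sequence records (10,289 and 10,286 nt) give essentially identical annotations.
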