Features (pLannotate 1.2.2; 36 found; start..end, strand, type, name):
    240..519     +  CDS            TcR (fragment): tetracycline efflux protein; tet; confers resistance to tetracycline
    520..568     -  misc_feature   bom (fragment): basis of mobility region from pBR322
    670..705     -  CDS            rop (fragment): Rop protein, which maintains plasmids at low copy number; rop
    800..904     +  promoter       AmpR promoter: bla
    905..1765    +  CDS            AmpR: β-lactamase; bla; confers resistance to ampicillin, carbenicillin, and related antibiotics
   1936..2524    +  rep_origin     ori: high-copy-number ColE1/pMB1/pBR322/pUC origin of replication
   2707..2763    +  CDS            lacI (fragment): lac repressor; lacI; The lac repressor binds to the lac operator to inhibit transcription in E. coli. This inhibition can be relieved by adding lactose or isopropyl-β-D-thiogalactopyranoside (IPTG).
   2770..3099    +  promoter       SV40 promoter: SV40 enhancer and early promoter
   3299..3418    +  CDS            gpt (fragment): XGPT_ECOLI - Also known as gpp, gxu. Experimental evidence at protein level: Swiss-Prot protein existence level 1. Purine salvage pathway enzyme that catalyzes the transfer of the ribosyl-5-phosphate group from 5-phospho-alpha-D-ribose 1- diphosphate (PRPP) to the N9 position of the 6-oxopurines guanine and xanthine to form the corresponding ribonucleotides GMP (guanosine 5'- monophosphate) and XMP (xanthosine 5'-monophosphate), with the release of PPi. To a lesser extent, also acts on hypoxanthine (PubMed:9100006, PubMed:3886014). Does not ribophosphorylate adenine (PubMed:3886014). From Esch
   3418..3753    +  CDS            gpt (fragment): XGPT_ECOLI - Also known as gpp, gxu. Experimental evidence at protein level: Swiss-Prot protein existence level 1. Purine salvage pathway enzyme that catalyzes the transfer of the ribosyl-5-phosphate group from 5-phospho-alpha-D-ribose 1- diphosphate (PRPP) to the N9 position of the 6-oxopurines guanine and xanthine to form the corresponding ribonucleotides GMP (guanosine 5'- monophosphate) and XMP (xanthosine 5'-monophosphate), with the release of PPi. To a lesser extent, also acts on hypoxanthine (PubMed:9100006, PubMed:3886014). Does not ribophosphorylate adenine (PubMed:3886014). From Esch
   3848..4153    +  CDS            frsA (fragment): FRSA_ECOLI - Also known as yafA. Experimental evidence at protein level: Swiss-Prot protein existence level 1. Catalyzes the hydrolysis of esters (PubMed:15808744). Displays esterase activity toward pNP-butyrate (PubMed:15808744). May stimulate mixed-acid fermentation by acting as a fermentation/respiration switch that down-regulates respiration and up- regulates fermentation rates (PubMed:15169777). From Escherichia coli (strain K12).
   4157..4231    +  CDS            small t antigen (fragment): SV40 (simian virus 40) small t antigen
   4233..4298    +  intron         small t intron: SV40 (simian virus 40) small t antigen intron
   4428..4448    +  CDS            SV40 NLS: nuclear localization signal of SV40 (simian virus 40) large T antigen
   4767..4850    +  CDS            large T antigen (fragment): large T antigen from SV40 (simian virus 40)
   4873..5007    +  polyA_signal   SV40 poly(A) signal: SV40 polyadenylation signal
   5174..5503    +  CDS            nef (fragment): NEF_HV1BR - Experimental evidence at protein level: Swiss-Prot protein existence level 1. Extracellular Nef protein targets CD4(+) T-lymphocytes for apoptosis by interacting with CXCR4 surface receptors (PubMed:14990729). From Human immunodeficiency virus type 1 group M subtype B (isolate BRU/LAI) (HIV-1).
   5551..5808    +  LTR            5' LTR (truncated): truncated 5' long terminal repeat (LTR) from HIV-1
   5855..5980    +  misc_feature   HIV-1 Ψ: packaging signal of human immunodeficiency virus type 1
   5964..6302    +  CDS            HIV-1 gag (fragment): gag protein from human immunodeficiency virus 1; gag
   6477..6710    +  misc_feature   RRE: The Rev response element (RRE) of HIV-1 allows for Rev-dependent mRNA export from the nucleus to the cytoplasm.
   7087..7187    +  CDS            Rev (fragment): human immunodeficiency virus 1 (HIV-1) Rev protein; rev; enhances nuclear export of unspliced and incompletely spliced viral mRNAs
   7224..7341    +  misc_feature   cPPT/CTS: central polypurine tract and central termination sequence of HIV-1
   7378..7401    -  misc_feature   MCS (fragment): pBluescript multiple cloning site
   7404..7614    +  promoter       SV40 promoter: SV40 early promoter
   7616..7649    +  promoter       SFFV promoter (fragment): spleen focus-forming virus long terminal repeat (LTR) promoter
   7699..8079    +  CDS            COAT_BPPP7: Experimental evidence at protein level: Swiss-Prot protein existence level 1. Forms the phage shell; binds to the phage RNA. From Pseudomonas phage PP7 (Bacteriophage PP7).
   8155..8859    +  CDS            mCherry: mCherry is a basic (constitutively fluorescent) red fluorescent protein published in 2004, derived from Discosoma sp.. It is reported to be a very rapidly-maturing monomer with low acid sensitivity.
   8860..8883    +  CDS            superfolder GFP (fragment): GFP variant that folds robustly even when fused to poorly folded proteins (Pédelacq et al., 2006)
   8905..9066    +  CDS            GB1: B1 domain of Streptococcal protein G effective as a solubilizing fusion partner (Cheng and Patel, 2004)
   9124..9828    +  CDS            mCherry: mCherry is a basic (constitutively fluorescent) red fluorescent protein published in 2004, derived from Discosoma sp.. It is reported to be a very rapidly-maturing monomer with low acid sensitivity.
   9835..9857    +  CDS            Twin-Strep-tag (fragment): two Strep-Tag®II moieties connected by a linker for enhanced binding to Strep-Tactin®, an engineered form of streptavidin (Schmidt et al., 2013)
   9859..9879    +  CDS            Twin-Strep-tag (fragment): two Strep-Tag®II moieties connected by a linker for enhanced binding to Strep-Tactin®, an engineered form of streptavidin (Schmidt et al., 2013)
   9955..10023   +  CDS            nef (fragment): NEF_HV1Z2 - Experimental evidence at protein level: Swiss-Prot protein existence level 1. Extracellular Nef protein targets CD4(+) T-lymphocytes for apoptosis by interacting with CXCR4 surface receptors. From Human immunodeficiency virus type 1 group M subtype D (isolate Z2/CDC-Z34) (HIV-1).
  10025..10258   +  LTR            3' LTR (ΔU3): self-inactivating 3' long terminal repeat (LTR) from HIV-1
  10283..12      -  promoter       SP6 promoter (across the origin): promoter for bacteriophage SP6 RNA polymerase
>Addgene plasmid #74925 | pHR-PP7-2xmCherry-CAAX | addgene full sequence | sequence record 435221 | Addgene NGS Result
TGTCACCTAAATCGTATGTGTATGATACATAAGGTTATGTATTAATTGTAGCCGCGTTCTAACGACAATA
TGTACAAGCCTAATTGTGTAGCATCTGGCTTACTGAAGCAGACCCTATCATCTCTCTCGTAAACTGCCGT
CAGAGTCGGTTTGGTTGGACGAACCTTCTGAGTTTCTGGTAACGCCGTCCCGCACCCGGAAATGGTCAGC
GAACCAATCAGCAGGGTCATCGCTAGCCAGATCCTCTACGCCGGACGCATCGTGGCCGGCATCACCGGCG
CCACAGGTGCGGTTGCTGGCGCCTATATCGCCGACATCACCGATGGGGAAGATCGGGCTCGCCACTTCGG
GCTCATGAGCGCTTGTTTCGGCGTGGGTATGGTGGCAGGCCCCGTGGCCGGGGGACTGTTGGGCGCCATC
TCCTTGCATGCACCATTCCTTGCGGCGGCGGTGCTCAACGGCCTCAACCTACTACTGGGCTGCTTCCTAA
TGCAGGAGTCGCATAAGGGAGAGCGTCGAATGGTGCACTCTCAGTACAATCTGCTCTGATGCCGCATAGT
TAAGCCAGCCCCGACACCCGCCAACACCCGCTGACGCGCCCTGACGGGCTTGTCTGCTCCCGGCATCCGC
TTACAGACAAGCTGTGACCGTCTCCGGGAGCTGCATGTGTCAGAGGTTTTCACCGTCATCACCGAAACGC
GCGAGACGAAAGGGCCTCGTGATACGCCTATTTTTATAGGTTAATGTCATGATAATAATGGTTTCTTAGA
CGTCAGGTGGCACTTTTCGGGGAAATGTGCGCGGAACCCCTATTTGTTTATTTTTCTAAATACATTCAAA
TATGTATCCGCTCATGAGACAATAACCCTGATAAATGCTTCAATAATATTGAAAAAGGAAGAGTATGAGT
ATTCAACATTTCCGTGTCGCCCTTATTCCCTTTTTTGCGGCATTTTGCCTTCCTGTTTTTGCTCACCCAG
AAACGCTGGTGAAAGTAAAAGATGCTGAAGATCAGTTGGGTGCACGAGTGGGTTACATCGAACTGGATCT
CAACAGCGGTAAGATCCTTGAGAGTTTTCGCCCCGAAGAACGTTTTCCAATGATGAGCACTTTTAAAGTT
CTGCTATGTGGCGCGGTATTATCCCGTATTGACGCCGGGCAAGAGCAACTCGGTCGCCGCATACACTATT
CTCAGAATGACTTGGTTGAGTACTCACCAGTCACAGAAAAGCATCTTACGGATGGCATGACAGTAAGAGA
ATTATGCAGTGCTGCCATAACCATGAGTGATAACACTGCGGCCAACTTACTTCTGACAACGATCGGAGGA
CCGAAGGAGCTAACCGCTTTTTTGCACAACATGGGGGATCATGTAACTCGCCTTGATCGTTGGGAACCGG
AGCTGAATGAAGCCATACCAAACGACGAGCGTGACACCACGATGCCTGTAGCAATGGCAACAACGTTGCG
CAAACTATTAACTGGCGAACTACTTACTCTAGCTTCCCGGCAACAATTAATAGACTGGATGGAGGCGGAT
AAAGTTGCAGGACCACTTCTGCGCTCGGCCCTTCCGGCTGGCTGGTTTATTGCTGATAAATCTGGAGCCG
GTGAGCGTGGGTCTCGCGGTATCATTGCAGCACTGGGGCCAGATGGTAAGCCCTCCCGTATCGTAGTTAT
CTACACGACGGGGAGTCAGGCAACTATGGATGAACGAAATAGACAGATCGCTGAGATAGGTGCCTCACTG
ATTAAGCATTGGTAACTGTCAGACCAAGTTTACTCATATATACTTTAGATTGATTTAAAACTTCATTTTT
AATTTAAAAGGATCTAGGTGAAGATCCTTTTTGATAATCTCATGACCAAAATCCCTTAACGTGAGTTTTC
GTTCCACTGAGCGTCAGACCCCGTAGAAAAGATCAAAGGATCTTCTTGAGATCCTTTTTTTCTGCGCGTA
ATCTGCTGCTTGCAAACAAAAAAACCACCGCTACCAGCGGTGGTTTGTTTGCCGGATCAAGAGCTACCAA
CTCTTTTTCCGAAGGTAACTGGCTTCAGCAGAGCGCAGATACCAAATACTGTTCTTCTAGTGTAGCCGTA
GTTAGGCCACCACTTCAAGAACTCTGTAGCACCGCCTACATACCTCGCTCTGCTAATCCTGTTACCAGTG
GCTGCTGCCAGTGGCGATAAGTCGTGTCTTACCGGGTTGGACTCAAGACGATAGTTACCGGATAAGGCGC
AGCGGTCGGGCTGAACGGGGGGTTCGTGCACACAGCCCAGCTTGGAGCGAACGACCTACACCGAACTGAG
ATACCTACAGCGTGAGCTATGAGAAAGCGCCACGCTTCCCGAAGGGAGAAAGGCGGACAGGTATCCGGTA
AGCGGCAGGGTCGGAACAGGAGAGCGCACGAGGGAGCTTCCAGGGGGAAACGCCTGGTATCTTTATAGTC
CTGTCGGGTTTCGCCACCTCTGACTTGAGCGTCGATTTTTGTGATGCTCGTCAGGGGGGCGGAGCCTATG
GAAAAACGCCAGCAACGCGGCCTTTTTACGGTTCCTGGCCTTTTGCTGGCCTTTTGCTCACATGTTCTTT
CCTGCGTTATCCCCTGATTCTGTGGATAACCGTATTACCGCCTTTGAGTGAGCTGATACCGCTCGCCGCA
GCCGAACGACCGAGCGCAGCGAGTCAGTGAGCGAGGAAGCGGAAGAGCGCCCAATACGCAAACCGCCTCT
CCCCGCGCGTTGGCCGATTCATTAATGCAGCTGTGGAATGTGTGTCAGTTAGGGTGTGGAAAGTCCCCAG
GCTCCCCAGCAGGCAGAAGTATGCAAAGCATGCATCTCAATTAGTCAGCAACCAGGTGTGGAAAGTCCCC
AGGCTCCCCAGCAGGCAGAAGTATGCAAAGCATGCATCTCAATTAGTCAGCAACCATAGTCCCGCCCCTA
ACTCCGCCCATCCCGCCCCTAACTCCGCCCAGTTCCGCCCATTCTCCGCCCCATGGCTGACTAATTTTTT
TTATTTATGCAGAGGCCGAGGCCGCCTCGGCCTCTGAGCTATTCCAGAAGTAGTGAGGAGGCTTTTTTGG
AGGCCTAGGCTTTTGCAAAAAGCTTGGACACAAGACAGGCTTGCGAGATATGTTTGAGAATACCACTTTA
TCCCGCGTCAGGGAGAGGCAGTGCGTAAAAAGACGCGGACTCATGTGAAATACTGGTTTTTAGTGCGCCA
GATCTCTATAATCTCGCGCAACCTATTTTCCCCTCGAACACTTTTTAAGCCGTAGATAAACAGGCTGGGA
CACTTCACATGAGCGAAAAATACATCGTCACCTGGGACATGTTGCAGATCCATGCACGTAAACTCGCAAG
CCGACTGATGCCTTCTGAACAATGGAAAGGCATTATTGCCGTAAGCCGTGGCGGTCTGTACCGGGTGCGT
TACTGGCGCGTGAACTGGGTATTCGTCATGTCGATACCGTTTGTATTTCCAGCTACGATCACGACAACCA
GCGCGAGCTTAAAGTGCTGAAACGCGCAGAAGGCGATGGCGAAGGCTTCATCGTTATTGATGACCTGGTG
GATACCGGTGGTACTGCGGTTGCGATTCGTGAAATGTATCCAAAAGCGCACTTTGTCACCATCTTCGCAA
AACCGGCTGGTCGTCCGCTGGTTGATGACTATGTTGTTGATATCCCGCAAGATACCTGGATTGAACAGCC
GTGGGATATGGGCGTCGTATTCGTCCCGCCAATCTCCGGTCGCTAATCTTTTCAACGCCTGGCACTGCCG
GGCGTTGTTCTTTTTAACTTCAGGCGGGTTACAATAGTTTCCAGTAAGTATTCTGGAGGCTGCATCCATG
ACACAGGCAAACCTGAGCGAAACCCTGTTCAAACCCCGCTTTAAACATCCTGAAACCTCGACGCTAGTCC
GCCGCTTTAATCACGGCGCACAACCGCCTGTGCAGTCGGCCCTTGATGGTAAAACCATCCCTCACTGGTA
TCGCATGATTAACCGTCTGATGTGGATCTGGCGCGGCATTGACCCACGCGAAATCCTCGACGTCCAGGCA
CGTATTGTGATGAGCGATGCCGAACGTACCGACGATGATTTATACGATACGGTGATTGGCTACCGTGGCG
GCAACTGGATTTATGAGTGGGCCCCGGATCTTTGTGAAGGAACCTTACTTCTGTGGTGTGACATAATTGG
ACAAACTACCTACAGAGATTTAAAGCTCTAAGGTAAATATAAAATTTTTAAGTGTATAATGTGTTAAACT
ACTGATTCTAATTGTTTGTGTATTTTAGATTCCAACCTATGGAACTGATGAATGGGAGCAGTGGTGGAAT
GCCTTTAATGAGGAAAACCTGTTTTGCTCAGAAGAAATGCCATCTAGTGATGATGAGGCTACTGCTGACT
CTCAACATTCTACTCCTCCAAAAAAGAAGAGAAAGGTAGAAGACCCCAAGGACTTTCCTTCAGAATTGCT
AAGTTTTTTGAGTCATGCTGTGTTTAGTAATAGAACTCTTGCTTGCTTTGCTATTTACACCACAAAGGAA
AAAGCTGCACTGCTATACAAGAAAATTATGGAAAAATATTCTGTAACCTTTATAAGTAGGCATAACAGTT
ATAATCATAACATACTGTTTTTTCTTACTCCACACAGGCATAGAGTGTCTGCTATTAATAACTATGCTCA
AAAATTGTGTACCTTTAGCTTTTTAATTTGTAAAGGGGTTAATAAGGAATATTTGATGTATAGTGCCTTG
ACTAGAGATCATAATCAGCCATACCACATTTGTAGAGGTTTTACTTGCTTTAAAAAACCTCCCACACCTC
CCCCTGAACCTGAAACATAAAATGAATGCAATTGTTGTTGTTAACTTGTTTATTGCAGCTTATAATGGTT
ACAAATAAAGCAATAGCATCACAAATTTCACAAATAAAGCATTTTTTTCACTGCATTCTAGTTGTGGTTT
GTCCAAACTCATCAATGTATCTTATCATGTCTGGATCAACTGGATAACTCAAGCTAACCAAAATCATCCC
AAACTTCCCACCCCATACCCTATTACCACTGCCAATTACCTGTGGTTTCATTTACTCTAAACCTGTGATT
CCTCTGAATTATTTTCATTTTAAAGAAATTGTATTTGTTAAATATGTACTACAAACTTAGTAGTTGGAAG
GGCTAATTCACTCCCAAAGAAGACAAGATATCCTTGATCTGTGGATCTACCACACACAAGGCTACTTCCC
TGATTAGCAGAACTACACACCAGGGCCAGGGGTCAGATATCCACTGACCTTTGGATGGTGCTACAAGCTA
GTACCAGTTGAGCCAGATAAGGTAGAAGAGGCCAATAAAGGAGAGAACACCAGCTTGTTACACCCTGTGA
GCCTGCATGGGATGGATGACCCGGAGAGAGAAGTGTTAGAGTGGAGGTTTGACAGCCGCCTAGCATTTCA
TCACGTGGCCCGAGAGCTGCATCCGGAGTACTTCAAGAACTGCTGATATCGAGCTTGCTACAAGGGACTT
TCCGCTGGGGACTTTCCAGGGAGGCGTGGCCTGGGCGGGACTGGGGAGTGGCGAGCCCTCAGATCCTGCA
TATAAGCAGCTGCTTTTTGCCTGTACTGGGTCTCTCTGGTTAGACCAGATCTGAGCCTGGGAGCTCTCTG
GCTAACTAGGGAACCCACTGCTTAAGCCTCAATAAAGCTTGCCTTGAGTGCTTCAAGTAGTGTGTGCCCG
TCTGTTGTGTGACTCTGGTAACTAGAGATCCCTCAGACCCTTTTAGTCAGTGTGGAAAATCTCTAGCAGT
GGCGCCCGAACAGGGACTTGAAAGCGAAAGGGAAACCAGAGGAGCTCTCTCGACGCAGGACTCGGCTTGC
TGAAGCGCGCACGGCAAGAGGCGAGGGGCGGCGACTGGTGAGTACGCCAAAAATTTTGACTAGCGGAGGC
TAGAAGGAGAGAGATGGGTGCGAGAGCGTCAGTATTAAGCGGGGGAGAATTAGATCGCGATGGGAAAAAA
TTCGGTTAAGGCCAGGGGGAAAGAAAAAATATAAATTAAAACATATAGTATGGGCAAGCAGGGAGCTAGA
ACGATTCGCAGTTAATCCTGGCCTGTTAGAAACATCAGAAGGCTGTAGACAAATACTGGGACAGCTACAA
CCATCCCTTCAGACAGGATCAGAAGAACTTAGATCATTATATAATACAGTAGCAACCCTCTATTGTGTGC
ATCAAAGGATAGAGATAAAAGACACCAAGGAAGCTTTAGACAAGATAGAGGAAGAGCAAAACAAAAGTAA
GACCACCGCACAGCAAGCGGCCGGCCGCTGATCTTCAGACCTGGAGGAGGAGATATGAGGGACAATTGGA
GAAGTGAATTATATAAATATAAAGTAGTAAAAATTGAACCATTAGGAGTAGCACCCACCAAGGCAAAGAG
AAGAGTGGTGCAGAGAGAAAAAAGAGCAGTGGGAATAGGAGCTTTGTTCCTTGGGTTCTTGGGAGCAGCA
GGAAGCACTATGGGCGCAGCGTCAATGACGCTGACGGTACAGGCCAGACAATTATTGTCTGGTATAGTGC
AGCAGCAGAACAATTTGCTGAGGGCTATTGAGGCGCAACAGCATCTGTTGCAACTCACAGTCTGGGGCAT
CAAGCAGCTCCAGGCAAGAATCCTGGCTGTGGAAAGATACCTAAAGGATCAACAGCTCCTGGGGATTTGG
GGTTGCTCTGGAAAACTCATTTGCACCACTGCTGTGCCTTGGAATGCTAGTTGGAGTAATAAATCTCTGG
AACAGATTTGGAATCACACGACCTGGATGGAGTGGGACAGAGAAATTAACAATTACACAAGCTTAATACA
CTCCTTAATTGAAGAATCGCAAAACCAGCAAGAAAAGAATGAACAAGAATTATTGGAATTAGATAAATGG
GCAAGTTTGTGGAATTGGTTTAACATAACAAATTGGCTGTGGTATATAAAATTATTCATAATGATAGTAG
GAGGCTTGGTAGGTTTAAGAATAGTTTTTGCTGTACTTTCTATAGTGAATAGAGTTAGGCAGGGATATTC
ACCATTATCGTTTCAGACCCACCTCCCAACCCCGAGGGGACCCGACAGGCCCGAAGGAATAGAAGAAGAA
GGTGGAGAGAGAGACAGAGACAGATCCATTCGATTAGTGAACGGATCTCGACGGTATCGCCAAATGGCAG
TATTCATCCACAATTTTAAAAGAAAAGGGGGGATTGGGGGGTACAGTGCAGGGGAAAGAATAGTAGACAT
AATAGCAACAGACATACAAACTAAAGAATTACAAAAACAAATTACAAAAATTCAAAATTTTCGGGTTTAT
TACAGGGACAGCAGAGATCCAGTTTGGATCGATAAGCTTGATATCGAATTCAGGCAGGCAGAAGTATGCA
AAGCATGCATCTCAATTAGTCAGCAACCATAGTCCCGCCCCTAACTCCGCCCATCCCGCCCCTAACTCCG
CCCAGTTCCGCCCATTCTCCGCCCCATGGCTGACTAATTTTTTTTATTTATGCAGAGGCCGAGGCCGCCT
CTGCCTCTGAGCTATTCCAGAAGTAGTGAGGAGGCTTTTTTGGAGGCCTAGGCTACGCGCCAGTCCTCCG
ACAGACTGAGTCGCCCGGGGGGGATCTGGAGCTCTCGAGAATTCTCACGCGCCGGATCCGCCACCATGTC
CAAAACCATCGTTCTTTCGGTCGGCGAGGCTACTCGCACTCTGACTGAGATCCAGTCCACCGCAGACCGT
CAGATCTTCGAAGAGAAGGTCGGGCCTCTGGTGGGTCGGCTGCGCCTCACGGCTTCGCTCCGTCAAAACG
GAGCCAAGACCGCGTATCGCGTCAACCTAAAACTGGATCAGGCGGACGTCGTTGATTGCTCCACCAGCGT
CTGCGGCGAGCTTCCGAAAGTGCGCTACACTCAGGTATGGTCGCACGACGTGACAATCGTTGCGAATAGC
ACCGAGGCCTCGCGCAAATCGTTGTACGATTTGACCAAGTCCCTCGTCGCGACCTCGCAGGTCGAAGATC
TTGTCGTCAACCTTGTGCCGCTGGGCCGTCGTGCGGACCCGCTAGCCTCCTGCGGCCGCGGTGGTGGTAC
GCGTGATTCGACTAGTGGAGGAAGCGGAGGAGGAGTGAGCAAGGGCGAGGAGGATAACATGGCCATCATC
AAGGAGTTCATGCGCTTCAAGGTGCACATGGAGGGCTCCGTGAACGGCCACGAGTTCGAGATCGAGGGCG
AGGGCGAGGGCCGCCCCTACGAGGGCACCCAGACCGCCAAGCTGAAGGTGACCAAGGGTGGCCCCCTGCC
CTTCGCCTGGGACATCCTGTCCCCTCAGTTCATGTACGGCTCCAAGGCCTACGTGAAGCACCCCGCCGAC
ATCCCCGACTACTTGAAGCTGTCCTTCCCCGAGGGCTTCAAGTGGGAGCGCGTGATGAACTTCGAGGACG
GCGGCGTGGTGACCGTGACCCAGGACTCCTCCCTGCAGGACGGCGAGTTCATCTACAAGGTGAAGCTGCG
CGGCACCAACTTCCCCTCCGACGGCCCCGTAATGCAGAAGAAGACCATGGGCTGGGAGGCCTCCTCCGAG
CGGATGTACCCCGAGGACGGCGCCCTGAAGGGCGAGATCAAGCAGAGGCTGAAGCTGAAGGACGGCGGCC
ACTACGACGCTGAGGTCAAGACCACCTACAAGGCCAAGAAGCCCGTGCAGCTGCCCGGCGCCTACAACGT
CAACATCAAGTTGGACATCACCTCCCACAACGAGGACTACACCATCGTGGAACAGTACGAACGCGCCGAG
GGCCGCCACTCCACCGGCGGCATGGACGAGCTGTACAAGCATGGCATGGATGAGCTCTACAAAGGTGGAG
GTCGGACCGAAGAGTACAAGCTTATCCTGAACGGTAAAACCCTGAAAGGTGAAACCACCACCGAAGCTGT
TGACGCTGCTACCGCGGAAAAAGTTTTCAAACAGTACGCTAACGACAACGGTGTTGACGGTGAATGGACC
TACGACGACGCTACCAAAACCTTCACGGTAACCGAAGCTAGTGGTGGTGGTGGTAGCGGTGGTGGTAGCA
GCTTACCGGTCGCCGAATTCGGTGTGAGCAAGGGCGAGGAGGATAACATGGCCATCATCAAGGAGTTCAT
GCGCTTCAAGGTGCACATGGAGGGCTCCGTGAACGGCCACGAGTTCGAGATCGAGGGCGAGGGCGAGGGC
CGCCCCTACGAGGGCACCCAGACCGCCAAGCTGAAGGTGACCAAGGGTGGCCCCCTGCCCTTCGCCTGGG
ACATCCTGTCCCCTCAGTTCATGTACGGCTCCAAGGCCTACGTGAAGCACCCCGCCGACATCCCCGACTA
CTTGAAGCTGTCCTTCCCCGAGGGCTTCAAGTGGGAGCGCGTGATGAACTTCGAGGACGGCGGCGTGGTG
ACCGTGACCCAGGACTCCTCCCTGCAGGACGGCGAGTTCATCTACAAGGTGAAGCTGCGCGGCACCAACT
TCCCCTCCGACGGCCCCGTAATGCAGAAGAAGACCATGGGCTGGGAGGCCTCCTCCGAGCGGATGTACCC
CGAGGACGGCGCCCTGAAGGGCGAGATCAAGCAGAGGCTGAAGCTGAAGGACGGCGGCCACTACGACGCT
GAGGTCAAGACCACCTACAAGGCCAAGAAGCCCGTGCAGCTGCCCGGCGCCTACAACGTCAACATCAAGT
TGGACATCACCTCCCACAACGAGGACTACACCATCGTGGAACAGTACGAACGCGCCGAGGGCCGCCACTC
CACCGGCGGCATGGACGAGCTGTACAAGCATATGGGTGGAGGTTCTGGTGGTGGATCTGGTGGAGGTTCT
GGAGGTGGAAAAATGTCCAAGGATGGTAAGAAAAAGAAGAAGAAGTCAAAAACCAAGTGTGTTATCATGT
AACATATGGCGGCCGTACCTTTAAGACCAATGACTTACAAGGCAGCTGTAGATCTTAGCCACTTTTTAAA
AGAAAAGGGGGGACTGGAAGGGCTAATTCACTCCCAACGAAGACAAGATCTGCTTTTTGCTTGTACTGGG
TCTCTCTGGTTAGACCAGATCTGAGCCTGGGAGCTCTCTGGCTAACTAGGGAACCCACTGCTTAAGCCTC
AATAAAGCTTGCCTTGAGTGCTTCAAGTAGTGTGTGCCCGTCTGTTGTGTGACTCTGGTAACTAGAGATC
CCTCAGACCCTTTTAGTCAGTGTGGAAAATCTCTAGCAGCATCTAGAATTAATTCCGTGTATTCTATAG
