Features (pLannotate 1.2.2; 36 found; start..end, strand, type, name):
    240..519     +  CDS            TcR (fragment): tetracycline efflux protein; tet; confers resistance to tetracycline
    520..569     -  misc_feature   bom (fragment): basis of mobility region from pBR322
    671..706     -  CDS            rop (fragment): Rop protein, which maintains plasmids at low copy number; rop
    801..905     +  promoter       AmpR promoter: bla
    906..1766    +  CDS            AmpR: β-lactamase; bla; confers resistance to ampicillin, carbenicillin, and related antibiotics
   1937..2525    +  rep_origin     ori: high-copy-number ColE1/pMB1/pBR322/pUC origin of replication
   2708..2764    +  CDS            lacI (fragment): lac repressor; lacI; The lac repressor binds to the lac operator to inhibit transcription in E. coli. This inhibition can be relieved by adding lactose or isopropyl-β-D-thiogalactopyranoside (IPTG).
   2771..3100    +  promoter       SV40 promoter: SV40 enhancer and early promoter
   3300..3419    +  CDS            gpt (fragment): XGPT_ECOLI - Also known as gpp, gxu. Experimental evidence at protein level: Swiss-Prot protein existence level 1. Purine salvage pathway enzyme that catalyzes the transfer of the ribosyl-5-phosphate group from 5-phospho-alpha-D-ribose 1- diphosphate (PRPP) to the N9 position of the 6-oxopurines guanine and xanthine to form the corresponding ribonucleotides GMP (guanosine 5'- monophosphate) and XMP (xanthosine 5'-monophosphate), with the release of PPi. To a lesser extent, also acts on hypoxanthine (PubMed:9100006, PubMed:3886014). Does not ribophosphorylate adenine (PubMed:3886014). From Esch
   3419..3754    +  CDS            gpt (fragment): XGPT_ECOLI - Also known as gpp, gxu. Experimental evidence at protein level: Swiss-Prot protein existence level 1. Purine salvage pathway enzyme that catalyzes the transfer of the ribosyl-5-phosphate group from 5-phospho-alpha-D-ribose 1- diphosphate (PRPP) to the N9 position of the 6-oxopurines guanine and xanthine to form the corresponding ribonucleotides GMP (guanosine 5'- monophosphate) and XMP (xanthosine 5'-monophosphate), with the release of PPi. To a lesser extent, also acts on hypoxanthine (PubMed:9100006, PubMed:3886014). Does not ribophosphorylate adenine (PubMed:3886014). From Esch
   3849..4154    +  CDS            frsA (fragment): FRSA_ECOLI - Also known as yafA. Experimental evidence at protein level: Swiss-Prot protein existence level 1. Catalyzes the hydrolysis of esters (PubMed:15808744). Displays esterase activity toward pNP-butyrate (PubMed:15808744). May stimulate mixed-acid fermentation by acting as a fermentation/respiration switch that down-regulates respiration and up- regulates fermentation rates (PubMed:15169777). From Escherichia coli (strain K12).
   4158..4232    +  CDS            small t antigen (fragment): SV40 (simian virus 40) small t antigen
   4234..4299    +  intron         small t intron: SV40 (simian virus 40) small t antigen intron
   4429..4449    +  CDS            SV40 NLS: nuclear localization signal of SV40 (simian virus 40) large T antigen
   4768..4851    +  CDS            large T antigen (fragment): large T antigen from SV40 (simian virus 40)
   4874..5008    +  polyA_signal   SV40 poly(A) signal: SV40 polyadenylation signal
   5176..5505    +  CDS            nef (fragment): NEF_HV1BR - Experimental evidence at protein level: Swiss-Prot protein existence level 1. Extracellular Nef protein targets CD4(+) T-lymphocytes for apoptosis by interacting with CXCR4 surface receptors (PubMed:14990729). From Human immunodeficiency virus type 1 group M subtype B (isolate BRU/LAI) (HIV-1).
   5553..5810    +  LTR            5' LTR (truncated): truncated 5' long terminal repeat (LTR) from HIV-1
   5857..5982    +  misc_feature   HIV-1 Ψ: packaging signal of human immunodeficiency virus type 1
   5966..6304    +  CDS            HIV-1 gag (fragment): gag protein from human immunodeficiency virus 1; gag
   6474..6707    +  misc_feature   RRE: The Rev response element (RRE) of HIV-1 allows for Rev-dependent mRNA export from the nucleus to the cytoplasm.
   7084..7184    +  CDS            Rev (fragment): human immunodeficiency virus 1 (HIV-1) Rev protein; rev; enhances nuclear export of unspliced and incompletely spliced viral mRNAs
   7221..7338    +  misc_feature   cPPT/CTS: central polypurine tract and central termination sequence of HIV-1
   7375..7398    -  misc_feature   MCS (fragment): pBluescript multiple cloning site
   7401..7611    +  promoter       SV40 promoter: SV40 early promoter
   7613..7646    +  promoter       SFFV promoter (fragment): spleen focus-forming virus long terminal repeat (LTR) promoter
   7696..8076    +  CDS            COAT_BPPP7: Experimental evidence at protein level: Swiss-Prot protein existence level 1. Forms the phage shell; binds to the phage RNA. From Pseudomonas phage PP7 (Bacteriophage PP7).
   8152..8856    +  CDS            mCherry: mCherry is a basic (constitutively fluorescent) red fluorescent protein published in 2004, derived from Discosoma sp.. It is reported to be a very rapidly-maturing monomer with low acid sensitivity.
   8857..8880    +  CDS            superfolder GFP (fragment): GFP variant that folds robustly even when fused to poorly folded proteins (Pédelacq et al., 2006)
   8902..9063    +  CDS            GB1: B1 domain of Streptococcal protein G effective as a solubilizing fusion partner (Cheng and Patel, 2004)
   9121..9825    +  CDS            mCherry: mCherry is a basic (constitutively fluorescent) red fluorescent protein published in 2004, derived from Discosoma sp.. It is reported to be a very rapidly-maturing monomer with low acid sensitivity.
   9832..9854    +  CDS            Twin-Strep-tag (fragment): two Strep-Tag®II moieties connected by a linker for enhanced binding to Strep-Tactin®, an engineered form of streptavidin (Schmidt et al., 2013)
   9856..9876    +  CDS            Twin-Strep-tag (fragment): two Strep-Tag®II moieties connected by a linker for enhanced binding to Strep-Tactin®, an engineered form of streptavidin (Schmidt et al., 2013)
   9952..10020   +  CDS            nef (fragment): NEF_HV1Z2 - Experimental evidence at protein level: Swiss-Prot protein existence level 1. Extracellular Nef protein targets CD4(+) T-lymphocytes for apoptosis by interacting with CXCR4 surface receptors. From Human immunodeficiency virus type 1 group M subtype D (isolate Z2/CDC-Z34) (HIV-1).
  10022..10255   +  LTR            3' LTR (ΔU3): self-inactivating 3' long terminal repeat (LTR) from HIV-1
  10280..12      -  promoter       SP6 promoter (across the origin): promoter for bacteriophage SP6 RNA polymerase
>Addgene plasmid #74925 | pHR-PP7-2xmCherry-CAAX | analyzer sequence | sequence record 173673
TGTCACCTAAATCGTATGTGTATGATACATAAGGTTATGTATTAATTGTAGCCGCGTTCTAACGACAATA
TGTACAAGCCTAATTGTGTAGCATCTGGCTTACTGAAGCAGACCCTATCATCTCTCTCGTAAACTGCCGT
CAGAGTCGGTTTGGTTGGACGAACCTTCTGAGTTTCTGGTAACGCCGTCCCGCACCCGGAAATGGTCAGC
GAACCAATCAGCAGGGTCATCGCTAGCCAGATCCTCTACGCCGGACGCATCGTGGCCGGCATCACCGGCG
CCACAGGTGCGGTTGCTGGCGCCTATATCGCCGACATCACCGATGGGGAAGATCGGGCTCGCCACTTCGG
GCTCATGAGCGCTTGTTTCGGCGTGGGTATGGTGGCAGGCCCCGTGGCCGGGGGACTGTTGGGCGCCATC
TCCTTGCATGCACCATTCCTTGCGGCGGCGGTGCTCAACGGCCTCAACCTACTACTGGGCTGCTTCCTAA
TGCAGGAGTCGCATAAGGGAGAGCGTCGAATGGTGCACTCTCAGTACAATCTAGCTCTGATGCCGCATAG
TTAAGCCAGCCCCGACACCCGCCAACACCCGCTGACGCGCCCTGACGGGCTTGTCTGCTCCCGGCATCCG
CTTACAGACAAGCTGTGACCGTCTCCGGGAGCTGCATGTGTCAGAGGTTTTCACCGTCATCACCGAAACG
CGCGAGACGAAAGGGCCTCGTGATACGCCTATTTTTATAGGTTAATGTCATGATAATAATGGTTTCTTAG
ACGTCAGGTGGCACTTTTCGGGGAAATGTGCGCGGAACCCCTATTTGTTTATTTTTCTAAATACATTCAA
ATATGTATCCGCTCATGAGACAATAACCCTGATAAATGCTTCAATAATATTGAAAAAGGAAGAGTATGAG
TATTCAACATTTCCGTGTCGCCCTTATTCCCTTTTTTGCGGCATTTTGCCTTCCTGTTTTTGCTCACCCA
GAAACGCTGGTGAAAGTAAAAGATGCTGAAGATCAGTTGGGTGCACGAGTGGGTTACATCGAACTGGATC
TCAACAGCGGTAAGATCCTTGAGAGTTTTCGCCCCGAAGAACGTTTTCCAATGATGAGCACTTTTAAAGT
TCTGCTATGTGGCGCGGTATTATCCCGTATTGACGCCGGGCAAGAGCAACTCGGTCGCCGCATACACTAT
TCTCAGAATGACTTGGTTGAGTACTCACCAGTCACAGAAAAGCATCTTACGGATGGCATGACAGTAAGAG
AATTATGCAGTGCTGCCATAACCATGAGTGATAACACTGCGGCCAACTTACTTCTGACAACGATCGGAGG
ACCGAAGGAGCTAACCGCTTTTTTGCACAACATGGGGGATCATGTAACTCGCCTTGATCGTTGGGAACCG
GAGCTGAATGAAGCCATACCAAACGACGAGCGTGACACCACGATGCCTGTAGCAATGGCAACAACGTTGC
GCAAACTATTAACTGGCGAACTACTTACTCTAGCTTCCCGGCAACAATTAATAGACTGGATGGAGGCGGA
TAAAGTTGCAGGACCACTTCTGCGCTCGGCCCTTCCGGCTGGCTGGTTTATTGCTGATAAATCTGGAGCC
GGTGAGCGTGGGTCTCGCGGTATCATTGCAGCACTGGGGCCAGATGGTAAGCCCTCCCGTATCGTAGTTA
TCTACACGACGGGGAGTCAGGCAACTATGGATGAACGAAATAGACAGATCGCTGAGATAGGTGCCTCACT
GATTAAGCATTGGTAACTGTCAGACCAAGTTTACTCATATATACTTTAGATTGATTTAAAACTTCATTTT
TAATTTAAAAGGATCTAGGTGAAGATCCTTTTTGATAATCTCATGACCAAAATCCCTTAACGTGAGTTTT
CGTTCCACTGAGCGTCAGACCCCGTAGAAAAGATCAAAGGATCTTCTTGAGATCCTTTTTTTCTGCGCGT
AATCTGCTGCTTGCAAACAAAAAAACCACCGCTACCAGCGGTGGTTTGTTTGCCGGATCAAGAGCTACCA
ACTCTTTTTCCGAAGGTAACTGGCTTCAGCAGAGCGCAGATACCAAATACTGTCCTTCTAGTGTAGCCGT
AGTTAGGCCACCACTTCAAGAACTCTGTAGCACCGCCTACATACCTCGCTCTGCTAATCCTGTTACCAGT
GGCTGCTGCCAGTGGCGATAAGTCGTGTCTTACCGGGTTGGACTCAAGACGATAGTTACCGGATAAGGCG
CAGCGGTCGGGCTGAACGGGGGGTTCGTGCACACAGCCCAGCTTGGAGCGAACGACCTACACCGAACTGA
GATACCTACAGCGTGAGCTATGAGAAAGCGCCACGCTTCCCGAAGGGAGAAAGGCGGACAGGTATCCGGT
AAGCGGCAGGGTCGGAACAGGAGAGCGCACGAGGGAGCTTCCAGGGGGAAACGCCTGGTATCTTTATAGT
CCTGTCGGGTTTCGCCACCTCTGACTTGAGCGTCGATTTTTGTGATGCTCGTCAGGGGGGCGGAGCCTAT
GGAAAAACGCCAGCAACGCGGCCTTTTTACGGTTCCTGGCCTTTTGCTGGCCTTTTGCTCACATGTTCTT
TCCTGCGTTATCCCCTGATTCTGTGGATAACCGTATTACCGCCTTTGAGTGAGCTGATACCGCTCGCCGC
AGCCGAACGACCGAGCGCAGCGAGTCAGTGAGCGAGGAAGCGGAAGAGCGCCCAATACGCAAACCGCCTC
TCCCCGCGCGTTGGCCGATTCATTAATGCAGCTGTGGAATGTGTGTCAGTTAGGGTGTGGAAAGTCCCCA
GGCTCCCCAGCAGGCAGAAGTATGCAAAGCATGCATCTCAATTAGTCAGCAACCAGGTGTGGAAAGTCCC
CAGGCTCCCCAGCAGGCAGAAGTATGCAAAGCATGCATCTCAATTAGTCAGCAACCATAGTCCCGCCCCT
AACTCCGCCCATCCCGCCCCTAACTCCGCCCAGTTCCGCCCATTCTCCGCCCCATGGCTGACTAATTTTT
TTTATTTATGCAGAGGCCGAGGCCGCCTCGGCCTCTGAGCTATTCCAGAAGTAGTGAGGAGGCTTTTTTG
GAGGCCTAGGCTTTTGCAAAAAGCTTGGACACAAGACAGGCTTGCGAGATATGTTTGAGAATACCACTTT
ATCCCGCGTCAGGGAGAGGCAGTGCGTAAAAAGACGCGGACTCATGTGAAATACTGGTTTTTAGTGCGCC
AGATCTCTATAATCTCGCGCAACCTATTTTCCCCTCGAACACTTTTTAAGCCGTAGATAAACAGGCTGGG
ACACTTCACATGAGCGAAAAATACATCGTCACCTGGGACATGTTGCAGATCCATGCACGTAAACTCGCAA
GCCGACTGATGCCTTCTGAACAATGGAAAGGCATTATTGCCGTAAGCCGTGGCGGTCTGTACCGGGTGCG
TTACTGGCGCGTGAACTGGGTATTCGTCATGTCGATACCGTTTGTATTTCCAGCTACGATCACGACAACC
AGCGCGAGCTTAAAGTGCTGAAACGCGCAGAAGGCGATGGCGAAGGCTTCATCGTTATTGATGACCTGGT
GGATACCGGTGGTACTGCGGTTGCGATTCGTGAAATGTATCCAAAAGCGCACTTTGTCACCATCTTCGCA
AAACCGGCTGGTCGTCCGCTGGTTGATGACTATGTTGTTGATATCCCGCAAGATACCTGGATTGAACAGC
CGTGGGATATGGGCGTCGTATTCGTCCCGCCAATCTCCGGTCGCTAATCTTTTCAACGCCTGGCACTGCC
GGGCGTTGTTCTTTTTAACTTCAGGCGGGTTACAATAGTTTCCAGTAAGTATTCTGGAGGCTGCATCCAT
GACACAGGCAAACCTGAGCGAAACCCTGTTCAAACCCCGCTTTAAACATCCTGAAACCTCGACGCTAGTC
CGCCGCTTTAATCACGGCGCACAACCGCCTGTGCAGTCGGCCCTTGATGGTAAAACCATCCCTCACTGGT
ATCGCATGATTAACCGTCTGATGTGGATCTGGCGCGGCATTGACCCACGCGAAATCCTCGACGTCCAGGC
ACGTATTGTGATGAGCGATGCCGAACGTACCGACGATGATTTATACGATACGGTGATTGGCTACCGTGGC
GGCAACTGGATTTATGAGTGGGCCCCGGATCTTTGTGAAGGAACCTTACTTCTGTGGTGTGACATAATTG
GACAAACTACCTACAGAGATTTAAAGCTCTAAGGTAAATATAAAATTTTTAAGTGTATAATGTGTTAAAC
TACTGATTCTAATTGTTTGTGTATTTTAGATTCCAACCTATGGAACTGATGAATGGGAGCAGTGGTGGAA
TGCCTTTAATGAGGAAAACCTGTTTTGCTCAGAAGAAATGCCATCTAGTGATGATGAGGCTACTGCTGAC
TCTCAACATTCTACTCCTCCAAAAAAGAAGAGAAAGGTAGAAGACCCCAAGGACTTTCCTTCAGAATTGC
TAAGTTTTTTGAGTCATGCTGTGTTTAGTAATAGAACTCTTGCTTGCTTTGCTATTTACACCACAAAGGA
AAAAGCTGCACTGCTATACAAGAAAATTATGGAAAAATATTCTGTAACCTTTATAAGTAGGCATAACAGT
TATAATCATAACATACTGTTTTTTCTTACTCCACACAGGCATAGAGTGTCTGCTATTAATAACTATGCTC
AAAAATTGTGTACCTTTAGCTTTTTAATTTGTAAAGGGGTTAATAAGGAATATTTGATGTATAGTGCCTT
GACTAGAGATCATAATCAGCCATACCACATTTGTAGAGGTTTTACTTGCTTTAAAAAACCTCCCACACCT
CCCCCTGAACCTGAAACATAAAATGAATGCAATTGTTGTTGTTAACTTGTTTATTGCAGCTTATAATGGT
TACAAATAAAGCAATAGCATCACAAATTTCACAAATAAAGCATTTTTTTCACTGCATTCTAGTTGTGGTT
TGTCCAAACTCATCAATGTATCTTATCATGTCTGGATCAACTGGATAACTCAAGCTAACCAAAATCATCC
CAAACTTCCCACCCCATACCCTATTACCACTGCCAATTACCTAGTGGTTTCATTTACTCTAAACCTGTGA
TTCCTCTGAATTATTTTCATTTTAAAGAAATTGTATTTGTTAAATATGTACTACAAACTTAGTAGTTGGA
AGGGCTAATTCACTCCCAAAGAAGACAAGATATCCTTGATCTGTGGATCTACCACACACAAGGCTACTTC
CCTGATTAGCAGAACTACACACCAGGGCCAGGGGTCAGATATCCACTGACCTTTGGATGGTGCTACAAGC
TAGTACCAGTTGAGCCAGATAAGGTAGAAGAGGCCAATAAAGGAGAGAACACCAGCTTGTTACACCCTGT
GAGCCTGCATGGGATGGATGACCCGGAGAGAGAAGTGTTAGAGTGGAGGTTTGACAGCCGCCTAGCATTT
CATCACGTGGCCCGAGAGCTGCATCCGGAGTACTTCAAGAACTGCTGATATCGAGCTTGCTACAAGGGAC
TTTCCGCTGGGGACTTTCCAGGGAGGCGTGGCCTGGGCGGGACTGGGGAGTGGCGAGCCCTCAGATCCTG
CATATAAGCAGCTGCTTTTTGCCTGTACTGGGTCTCTCTGGTTAGACCAGATCTGAGCCTGGGAGCTCTC
TGGCTAACTAGGGAACCCACTGCTTAAGCCTCAATAAAGCTTGCCTTGAGTGCTTCAAGTAGTGTGTGCC
CGTCTGTTGTGTGACTCTGGTAACTAGAGATCCCTCAGACCCTTTTAGTCAGTGTGGAAAATCTCTAGCA
GTGGCGCCCGAACAGGGACTTGAAAGCGAAAGGGAAACCAGAGGAGCTCTCTCGACGCAGGACTCGGCTT
GCTGAAGCGCGCACGGCAAGAGGCGAGGGGCGGCGACTGGTGAGTACGCCAAAAATTTTGACTAGCGGAG
GCTAGAAGGAGAGAGATGGGTGCGAGAGCGTCAGTATTAAGCGGGGGAGAATTAGATCGCGATGGGAAAA
AATTCGGTTAAGGCCAGGGGGAAAGAAAAAATATAAATTAAAACATATAGTATGGGCAAGCAGGGAGCTA
GAACGATTCGCAGTTAATCCTGGCCTGTTAGAAACATCAGAAGGCTGTAGACAAATACTGGGACAGCTAC
AACCATCCCTTCAGACAGGATCAGAAGAACTTAGATCATTATATAATACAGTAGCAACCCTCTATTGTGT
GCATCAAAGGATAGAGATAAAAGACACCAAGGAAGCTTTAGACAAGATAGAGGAAGAGCAAAACAAAAGT
AAGACCACCGCACAGCAAGCGGCCGGTGATCTTCAGACCTGGACGATATATATGAGGGACAATTGGAGAA
GTGAATTATATAAATATAAAGTAGTAAAAATTGAACCATTAGGAGTAGCACCCACCAAGGCAAAGAGAAG
AGTGGTGCAGAGAGAAAAAAGAGCAGTGGGAATAGGAGCTTTGTTCCTTGGGTTCTTGGGAGCAGCAGGA
AGCACTATGGGCGCAGCGTCAATGACGCTGACGGTACAGGCCAGACAATTATTGTCTGGTATAGTGCAGC
AGCAGAACAATTTGCTGAGGGCTATTGAGGCGCAACAGCATCTGTTGCAACTCACAGTCTGGGGCATCAA
GCAGCTCCAGGCAAGAATCCTGGCTGTGGAAAGATACCTAAAGGATCAACAGCTCCTGGGGATTTGGGGT
TGCTCTGGAAAACTCATTTGCACCACTGCTGTGCCTTGGAATGCTAGTTGGAGTAATAAATCTCTGGAAC
AGATTTGGAATCACACGACCTGGATGGAGTGGGACAGAGAAATTAACAATTACACAAGCTTAATACACTC
CTTAATTGAAGAATCGCAAAACCAGCAAGAAAAGAATGAACAAGAATTATTGGAATTAGATAAATGGGCA
AGTTTGTGGAATTGGTTTAACATAACAAATTGGCTGTGGTATATAAAATTATTCATAATGATAGTAGGAG
GCTTGGTAGGTTTAAGAATAGTTTTTGCTGTACTTTCTATAGTGAATAGAGTTAGGCAGGGATATTCACC
ATTATCGTTTCAGACCCACCTCCCAACCCCGAGGGGACCCGACAGGCCCGAAGGAATAGAAGAAGAAGGT
GGAGAGAGAGACAGAGACAGATCCATTCGATTAGTGAACGGATCTCGACGGTATCGCCAAATGGCAGTAT
TCATCCACAATTTTAAAAGAAAAGGGGGGATTGGGGGGTACAGTGCAGGGGAAAGAATAGTAGACATAAT
AGCAACAGACATACAAACTAAAGAATTACAAAAACAAATTACAAAAATTCAAAATTTTCGGGTTTATTAC
AGGGACAGCAGAGATCCAGTTTGGATCGATAAGCTTGATATCGAATTCAGGCAGGCAGAAGTATGCAAAG
CATGCATCTCAATTAGTCAGCAACCATAGTCCCGCCCCTAACTCCGCCCATCCCGCCCCTAACTCCGCCC
AGTTCCGCCCATTCTCCGCCCCATGGCTGACTAATTTTTTTTATTTATGCAGAGGCCGAGGCCGCCTCTG
CCTCTGAGCTATTCCAGAAGTAGTGAGGAGGCTTTTTTGGAGGCCTAGGCTACGCGCCAGTCCTCCGACA
GACTGAGTCGCCCGGGGGGGATCTGGAGCTCTCGAGAATTCTCACGCGCCGGATCCGCCACCATGTCCAA
AACCATCGTTCTTTCGGTCGGCGAGGCTACTCGCACTCTGACTGAGATCCAGTCCACCGCAGACCGTCAG
ATCTTCGAAGAGAAGGTCGGGCCTCTGGTGGGTCGGCTGCGCCTCACGGCTTCGCTCCGTCAAAACGGAG
CCAAGACCGCGTATCGCGTCAACCTAAAACTGGATCAGGCGGACGTCGTTGATTGCTCCACCAGCGTCTG
CGGCGAGCTTCCGAAAGTGCGCTACACTCAGGTATGGTCGCACGACGTGACAATCGTTGCGAATAGCACC
GAGGCCTCGCGCAAATCGTTGTACGATTTGACCAAGTCCCTCGTCGCGACCTCGCAGGTCGAAGATCTTG
TCGTCAACCTTGTGCCGCTGGGCCGTCGTGCGGACCCGCTAGCCTCCTGCGGCCGCGGTGGTGGTACGCG
TGATTCGACTAGTGGAGGAAGCGGAGGAGGAGTGAGCAAGGGCGAGGAGGATAACATGGCCATCATCAAG
GAGTTCATGCGCTTCAAGGTGCACATGGAGGGCTCCGTGAACGGCCACGAGTTCGAGATCGAGGGCGAGG
GCGAGGGCCGCCCCTACGAGGGCACCCAGACCGCCAAGCTGAAGGTGACCAAGGGTGGCCCCCTGCCCTT
CGCCTGGGACATCCTGTCCCCTCAGTTCATGTACGGCTCCAAGGCCTACGTGAAGCACCCCGCCGACATC
CCCGACTACTTGAAGCTGTCCTTCCCCGAGGGCTTCAAGTGGGAGCGCGTGATGAACTTCGAGGACGGCG
GCGTGGTGACCGTGACCCAGGACTCCTCCCTGCAGGACGGCGAGTTCATCTACAAGGTGAAGCTGCGCGG
CACCAACTTCCCCTCCGACGGCCCCGTAATGCAGAAGAAGACCATGGGCTGGGAGGCCTCCTCCGAGCGG
ATGTACCCCGAGGACGGCGCCCTGAAGGGCGAGATCAAGCAGAGGCTGAAGCTGAAGGACGGCGGCCACT
ACGACGCTGAGGTCAAGACCACCTACAAGGCCAAGAAGCCCGTGCAGCTGCCCGGCGCCTACAACGTCAA
CATCAAGTTGGACATCACCTCCCACAACGAGGACTACACCATCGTGGAACAGTACGAACGCGCCGAGGGC
CGCCACTCCACCGGCGGCATGGACGAGCTGTACAAGCATGGCATGGATGAGCTCTACAAAGGTGGAGGTC
GGACCGAAGAGTACAAGCTTATCCTGAACGGTAAAACCCTGAAAGGTGAAACCACCACCGAAGCTGTTGA
CGCTGCTACCGCGGAAAAAGTTTTCAAACAGTACGCTAACGACAACGGTGTTGACGGTGAATGGACCTAC
GACGACGCTACCAAAACCTTCACGGTAACCGAAGCTAGTGGTGGTGGTGGTAGCGGTGGTGGTAGCAGCT
TACCGGTCGCCGAATTCGGTGTGAGCAAGGGCGAGGAGGATAACATGGCCATCATCAAGGAGTTCATGCG
CTTCAAGGTGCACATGGAGGGCTCCGTGAACGGCCACGAGTTCGAGATCGAGGGCGAGGGCGAGGGCCGC
CCCTACGAGGGCACCCAGACCGCCAAGCTGAAGGTGACCAAGGGTGGCCCCCTGCCCTTCGCCTGGGACA
TCCTGTCCCCTCAGTTCATGTACGGCTCCAAGGCCTACGTGAAGCACCCCGCCGACATCCCCGACTACTT
GAAGCTGTCCTTCCCCGAGGGCTTCAAGTGGGAGCGCGTGATGAACTTCGAGGACGGCGGCGTGGTGACC
GTGACCCAGGACTCCTCCCTGCAGGACGGCGAGTTCATCTACAAGGTGAAGCTGCGCGGCACCAACTTCC
CCTCCGACGGCCCCGTAATGCAGAAGAAGACCATGGGCTGGGAGGCCTCCTCCGAGCGGATGTACCCCGA
GGACGGCGCCCTGAAGGGCGAGATCAAGCAGAGGCTGAAGCTGAAGGACGGCGGCCACTACGACGCTGAG
GTCAAGACCACCTACAAGGCCAAGAAGCCCGTGCAGCTGCCCGGCGCCTACAACGTCAACATCAAGTTGG
ACATCACCTCCCACAACGAGGACTACACCATCGTGGAACAGTACGAACGCGCCGAGGGCCGCCACTCCAC
CGGCGGCATGGACGAGCTGTACAAGCATATGGGTGGAGGTTCTGGTGGTGGATCTGGTGGAGGTTCTGGA
GGTGGAAAAATGTCCAAGGATGGTAAGAAAAAGAAGAAGAAGTCAAAAACCAAGTGTGTTATCATGTAAC
ATATGGCGGCCGTACCTTTAAGACCAATGACTTACAAGGCAGCTGTAGATCTTAGCCACTTTTTAAAAGA
AAAGGGGGGACTGGAAGGGCTAATTCACTCCCAACGAAGACAAGATCTGCTTTTTGCTTGTACTGGGTCT
CTCTGGTTAGACCAGATCTGAGCCTGGGAGCTCTCTGGCTAACTAGGGAACCCACTGCTTAAGCCTCAAT
AAAGCTTGCCTTGAGTGCTTCAAGTAGTGTGTGCCCGTCTGTTGTGTGACTCTGGTAACTAGAGATCCCT
CAGACCCTTTTAGTCAGTGTGGAAAATCTCTAGCAGCATCTAGAATTAATTCCGTGTATTCTATAG
