>Addgene plasmid #74925 | pHR-PP7-2xmCherry-CAAX | addgene partial sequence | sequence record 145801 | pDZ276-F 5'-TGACAATCGTTGCGAATAGC-3'
GATTTGACCAAGTCCCTCGTCGCGACCTCGCAGGTCGAAGATCTTGTCGTCAACCTTGTGCCGCTGGGCC
GTCGTGCGGACCCGCTAGCCTCCTGCGGCCGCGGTGGTGGTACGCGTGATTCGACTAGTGGAGGAAGCGG
AGGAGGAGTGAGCAAGGGCGAGGAGGATAACATGGCCATCATCAAGGAGTTCATGCGCTTCAAGGTGCAC
ATGGAGGGCTCCGTGAACGGCCACGAGTTCGAGATCGAGGGCGAGGGCGAGGGCCGCCCCTACGAGGGCA
CCCAGACCGCCAAGCTGAAGGTGACCAAGGGTGGCCCCCTGCCCTTCGCCTGGGACATCCTGTCCCCTCA
GTTCATGTACGGCTCCAAGGCCTACGTGAAGCACCCCGCCGACATCCCCGACTACTTGAAGCTGTCCTTC
CCCGAGGGCTTCAAGTGGGAGCGCGTGATGAACTTCGAGGACGGCGGCGTGGTGACCGTGACCCAGGACT
CCTCCCTGCAGGACGGCGAGTTCATCTACAAGGTGAAGCTGCGCGGCACCAACTTCCCCTCCGACGGCCC
CGTAATGCAGAAGAAGACCATGGGCTGGGAGGCCTCCTCCGAGCGGATGTACCCCGAGGACGGCGCCCTG
AAGGGCGAGATCAAGCAGAGGCTGAAGCTGAAGGACGGCGGCCACTACGACGCTGAGGTCAAGACCACCT
ACAAGGCCAAGAAGCCCGTGCAGCTGCCCGGCGCCTACAACGTCAACATCAAGTTGGACATCACCTCCCA
CAACGAGGACTACACCATCGTGGAACAGTACGAACGCGCCGAGGGCCGCCACTCCACCGGCGGCATGGAC
GAGCTGTACAAGCATGGCATGGATGAGCTCTACAAAGGTGGAGGTCGGACCGAAGAGTACAAGCTTATCC
TGAACGGTAAAACCCTGAAAGGTGAAACCACCACCGAAGCTGTTGACGCTGCTACCGCGGAAAAAGTTTT
CAAACAGTACGCTAACGACAACGGTGTTGACGGTGAATGGACCTACGAC
