>Addgene plasmid #74925 | pHR-PP7-2xmCherry-CAAX | addgene partial sequence | sequence record 145802 | SP6 5'-ATTTAGGTGACACTATAG-3'
GATTTTCCACACTGACTAAAAGGGTCTGAGGGATCTCTAGTTACCAGAGTCACACAACAGACGGGCACAC
ACTACTTGAAGCACTCAAGGCAAGCTTTATTGAGGCTTAAGCAGTGGGTTCCCTAGTTAGCCAGAGAGCT
CCCAGGCTCAGATCTGGTCTAACCAGAGAGACCCAGTACAAGCAAAAAGCAGATCTTGTCTTCGTTGGGA
GTGAATTAGCCCTTCCAGTCCCCCCTTTTCTTTTAAAAAGTGGCTAAGATCTACAGCTGCCTTGTAAGTC
ATTGGTCTTAAAGGTACGGCCGCCATATGTTACATGATAACACACTTGGTTTTTGACTTCTTCTTCTTTT
TCTTACCATCCTTGGACATTTTTCCACCTCCAGAACCTCCACCAGATCCACCACCAGAACCTCCACCCAT
ATGCTTGTACAGCTCGTCCATGCCGCCGGTGGAGTGGCGGCCCTCGGCGCGTTCGTACTGTTCCACGATG
GTGTAGTCCTCGTTGTGGGAGGTGATGTCCAACTTGATGTTGACGTTGTAGGCGCCGGGCAGCTGCACGG
GCTTCTTGGCCTTGTAGGTGGTCTTGACCTCAGCGTCGTAGTGGCCGCCGTCCTTCAGCTTCAGCCTCTG
CTTGATCTCGCCCTTCAGGGCGCCGTCCTCGGGGTACATCCGCTCGGAGGAGGCCTCCCAGCCCATGGTC
TTCTTCTGCATTACGGGGCCGTCGGAGGGGAAGTTGGTGCCGCGCAGCTTCACCTTGTAGATGAACTCGC
CGTCCTGCAGGGAGGAGTCCTGGGTCACGGTCACCACGCCGCCGTCCTCGAAGTTCATCACGCGCTCCCA
CTTGAAGCCCTCGGGGAAGGACAGCTTCAAGTAGTCGGGGATGTCGGCGGGGTGCTTCACGTAGGCCTTG
GAGCCGTACATGAACTGAGGGGACAGGATGTCCCAGGCGAAGGGCAGGGGGCCACCCTTGGTCACCTTCA
GCTTGGCGGTCTGGGTGCCCTCGTAGGGGCGGCCC
